>Addgene plasmid #126306 | pGWB14-LYX088 | addgene full sequence | sequence record 246967 | Addgene NGS Result
TCGGTCTTGCCTTGCTCGTCGGTGATGTACTTCACCAGCTCCGCGAAGTCGCTCTTCTTGATGGAGCGCA
TGGGGACGTGCTTGGCAATCACGCGCACCCCCCGGCCGTTTTAGCGGCTAAAAAAGTCATGGCTCTGCCC
TCGGGCGGACCACGCCCATCATGACCTTGCCAAGCTCGTCCTGCTTCTCTTCGATCTTCGCCAGCAGGGC
GAGGATCGTGGCATCACCGAACCGCGCCGTGCGCGGGTCGTCGGTGAGCCAGAGTTTCAGCAGGCCGCCC
AGGCGGCCCAGGTCGCCATTGATGCGGGCCAGCTCGCGGACGTGCTCATAGTCCACGACGCCCGTGATTT
TGTAGCCCTGGCCGACGGCCAGCAGGTAGGCCGACAGGCTCATGCCGGCCGCCGCCGCCTTTTCCTCAAT
CGCTCTTCGTTCGTCTGGAAGGCAGTACACCTTGATAGGTGGGCTGCCCTTCCTGGTTGGCTTGGTTTCA
TCAGCCATCCGCTTGCCCTCATCTGTTACGCCGGCGGTAGCCGGCCAGCCTCGCAGAGCAGGATTCCCGT
TGAGCACCGCCAGGTGCGAATAAGGGACAGTGAAGAAGGAACACCCGCTCGCGGGTGGGCCTACTTCACC
TATCCTGCCCGGCTGACGCCGTTGGATACACCAAGGAAAGTCTACACGAACCCTTTGGCAAAATCCTGTA
TATCGTGCGAAAAAGGATGGATATACCGAAAAAATCGCTATAATGACCCCGAAGCAGGGTTATGCAGCGG
AAAAGCGCCACGCTTCCCGAAGGGAGAAAGGCGGACAGGTATCCGGTAAGCGGCAGGGTCGGAACAGGAG
AGCGCACGAGGGAGCTTCCAGGGGGAAACGCCTGGTATCTTTATAGTCCTGTCGGGTTTCGCCACCTCTG
ACTTGAGCGTCGATTTTTGTGATGCTCGTCAGGGGGGCGGAGCCTATGGAAAAACGCCAGCAACGCGGCC
TTTTTACGGTTCCTGGCCTTTTGCTGGCCTTTTGCTCACATGTTCTTTCCTGCGTTATCCCCTGATTCTG
TGGATAACCGTATTACCGCCTTTGAGTGAGCTGATACCGCTCGCCGCAGCCGAACGACCGAGCGCAGCGA
GTCAGTGAGCGAGGAAGCGGAAGAGCGCCAGAAGGCCGCCAGAGAGGCCGAGCGCGGCCGTGAGGCTTGG
ACGCTAGGGCAGGGCATGAAAAAGCCCGTAGCGGGCTGCTACGGGCGTCTGACGCGGTGGAAAGGGGGAG
GGGATGTTGTCTACATGGCTCTGCTGTAGTGAGTGGGTTGCGCTCCGGCAGCGGTCCTGATCAATCGTCA
CCCTTTCTCGGTCCTTCAACGTTCCTGACAACGAGCCTCCTTTTCGCCAATCCATCGACAATCACCGCGA
GTCCCTGCTCGAACGCTGCGTCCGGACCGGCTTCGTCGAAGGCGTCTATCGCGGCCCGCAACAGCGGCGA
GAGCGGAGCCTGTTCAACGGTGCCGCCGCGCTCGCCGGCATCGCTGTCGCCGGCCTGCTCCTCAAGCACG
GCCCCAACAGTGAAGTAGCTGATTGTCATCAGCGCATTGACGGCGTCCCCGGCCGAAAAACCCGCCTCGC
AGAGGAAGCGAAGCTGCGCGTCGGCCGTTTCCATCTGCGGTGCGCCCGGTCGCGTGCCGGCATGGATGCG
CGCGCCATCGCGGTAGGCGAGCAGCGCCTGCCTGAAGCTGCGGGCATTCCCGATCAGAAATGAGCGCCAG
TCGTCGTCGGCTCTCGGCACCGAATGCGTATGATTCTCCGCCAGCATGGCTTCGGCCAGTGCGTCGAGCA
GCGCCCGCTTGTTCCTGAAGTGCCAGTAAAGCGCCGGCTGCTGAACCCCCAACCGTTCCGCCAGTTTGCG
TGTCGTCAGACCGTCTACGCCGACCTCGTTCAACAGGTCCAGGGCGGCACGGATCACTGTATTCGGCTGC
AACTTTGTCATGCTTGACACTTTATCACTGATAAACATAATATGTCCACCAACTTATCAGTGATAAAGAA
TCCGCGCGTTCAATCGGACCAGCGGAGGCTGGTCCGGAGGCCAGACGTGAAACCCAACATACCCCTGATC
GTAATTCTGAGCACTGTCGCGCTCGACGCTGTCGGCATCGGCCTGATTATGCCGGTGCTGCCGGGCCTCC
TGCGCGATCTGGTTCACTCGAACGACGTCACCGCCCACTATGGCATTCTGCTGGCGCTGTATGCGTTGGT
GCAATTTGCCTGCGCACCTGTGCTGGGCGCGCTGTCGGATCGTTTCGGGCGGCGGCCAATCTTGCTCGTC
TCGCTGGCCGGCGCCAGATCTGGGGAACCCTGTGGTTGGCATGCACATACAAATGGACGAACGGATAAAC
CTTTTCACGCCCTTTTAAATATCCGATTATTCTAATAAACGCTCTTTTCTCTTAGGTTTACCCGCCAATA
TATCCTGTCAAACACTGATAGTTTAAACGTTGCGATTAAGAATTCGAGCTCGGTACCCCCCTACTCCAAA
AATGTCAAAGATACAGTCTCAGAAGACCAAAGGGCTATTGAGACTTTTCAACAAAGGGTAATTTCGGGAA
ACCTCCTCGGATTCCATTGCCCAGCTATCTGTCACTTCATCGAAAGGACAGTAGAAAAGGAAGGTGGCTC
CTACAAATGCCATCATTGCGATAAAGGAAAGGCTATCATTCAAGATGCCTCTGCCGACAGTGGTCCCAAA
GATGGACCCCCACCCACGAGGAGCATCGTGGAAAAAGAAGACGTTCCAACCACGTCTTCAAAGCAAGTGG
ATTGATGTGACATCTCCACTGACGTAAGGGATGACGCACAATCCCACTATCCTTCGCAAGACCCTTCCTC
TATATAAGGAAGTTCATTTCATTTGGAGAGGACAGCCCAAGCTTCGACTCTAGAGGATCCCCTTAAATCG
ATATGGAACGAGCTATACAAGGAAACGACGCTAGGGAACAAGCTAACAGTGAACGTTGGGATGGAGGATC
AGGAGGTACCACTTCTCCCTTCAAACTTCCTGACGAAAGTCCGAGTTGGACTGAGTGGCGGCTACATAAC
GATGAGACGAATTCGAATCAAGATAATCCCCTTGGTTTCAAGGAAAGCTGGGGTTTCGGGAAAGTTGTAT
TTAAGAGATATCTCAGATACGACAGGACGGAAGCTTCACTGCACAGAGTCCTTGGATCTTGGACGGGAGA
TTCGGTTAACTATGCAGCATCTCGATTTTTCGGTTTCGACCAGATCGGATGTACCTATAGTATTCGGTTT
CGAGGAGTTAGTATCACCGTTTCTGGAGGGTCTCGAACTCTTCAGCATCTCTGTGAGATGGCAATTCGGT
CTAAGCAAGAACTGCTACAGCTTGCCCCAATCGAAGTGGAAAGTAATGTATCAAGAGGATGCCCTGAAGG
TACTCAAACCTTCGAAAAAGAAAGCGAGTAAGTCGAGGGCGAGCTCGAATTCGGTACGCTGAAATCACCA
GTCTCTCTCTACAAATCTATCTCTCTCTATTTTCTCCATAAATAATGTGTGAGTAGTTTCCCGATAAGGG
AAATTAGGGTTCTTATAGGGTTTCGCTCATGTGTTGAGCATATAAGAAACCCTTAGTATGTATTTGTATT
TGTAAAATACTTCTATCAATAAAATTTCTAATTCCTAAAACCAAAATCCAGTACTAAAATCCAGATCTCC
CTGCAGGTCCCCAGATTAGCCTTTTCAATTTCAGAAAGAATGCTAACCCACAGATGGTTAGAGAGGCTTA
CGCAGCAGGTCTCATCAAGACGATCTACCCGAGCAATAATCTCCAGGAAATCAAATACCTTCCCAAGAAG
GTTAAAGATGCAGTCAAAAGATTCAGGACTAACTGCATCAAGAACACAGAGAAAGATATATTTCTCAAGA
TCAGAAGTACTATTCCAGTATGGACGATTCAAGGCTTGCTTCACAAACCAAGGCAAGTAATAGAGATTGG
AGTCTCTAAAAAGGTAGTTCCCACTGAATCAAAGGCCATGGAGTCAAAGATTCAAATAGAGGACCTAACA
GAACTCGCCGTAAAGACTGGCGAACAGTTCATACAGAGTCTCTTACGACTCAATGACAAGAAGAAAATCT
TCGTCAACATGGTGGAGCACGACACACTTGTCTACTCCAAAAATATCAAAGATACAGTCTCAGAAGACCA
AAGGGCAATTGAGACTTTTCAACAAAGGGTAATATCCGGAAACCTCCTCGGATTCCATTGCCCAGCTATC
TGTCACTTTATTGTGAAGATAGTGGAAAAGGAAGGTGGCTCCTACAAATGCCATCATTGCGATAAAGGAA
AGGCCATCGTTGAAGATGCCTCTGCCGACAGTGGTCCCAAAGATGGACCCCCACCCACGAGGAGCATCGT
GGAAAAAGAAGACGTTCCAACCACGTCTTCAAAGCAAGTGGATTGATGTGATATCTCCACTGACGTAAGG
GATGACGCACAATCCCACTATCCTTCGCAAGACCCTTCCTCTATATAAGGAAGTTCATTTCATTTGGAGA
GAACACGGGGGACTCTAGAGTTATCAACAAGTTTGTACAAAAAAGCAGGCTCCACCACTAGTATGGGTGA
AGAAGTGAAGCTTTCTGAGTACGATTCTAGCGGTGTTAATATTGATGACAGATTTTTGTGGGAGGTTGGA
CTTCCCGGTGCCGACGATCTCACGCCGTTGACTCTGCAGTTGATTCCGGCCGAACTTGCTTCTGCGTTCA
GAATCTCGCCGGAATCCTCAAAATCCATGACTGATGTAAATCGCGCTTCTCAGAATACTTTTTCTTCCCT
CCAGAGATGGCACTCGCAGGATATGTCTTCAATGAATAACTTAAATTTCAAGCCGTTCAATGAGGAGACG
ACTGTTACTGAAAAAGACGAAACGGATCTAACGAGAGAGGGATCCGACCCGAGGAAGCTCCGGAGGGTTG
AATCCGGAGGCACCGAAGAGATTGATTCTACTCTTTGTAACGAAAATTGTGCGGATGATTCGTCGGCTAA
TAAGACGCTGAATAAGCGGGCAAGGCTTGTTTGGACGCCGCAGTTACACAAACGTTTTATTGAAGTGGTG
GCCCACTTAGGTATTAAAAGCGCTGTGCCGAAGACGATTATGCAGCTTATGAATGTGGAAGGACTGACGC
GAGAAAACGTGGCGAGTCATTTACAGAAGTATAGATTGTATATGAAGAGACAGGGAAATGAGGGGCCTTC
TTCTTCTGATCATTTGGTTAATTCCACGCCGGTGAAGCAGAGTTTGCGTGAGTCCGGTGAGAGTGGTCAT
CACCCGTGTAATACTAATGGCCACGTGGCAATGCCGACTCAGATGCCATACCCGCCGCAAATAGTGCAGA
TGCCGATGATTGGAATGGCCAATGGAGGCATGCCTGTTGGGTATGGGGGTGGACCATCAGTTGGATTTCA
TCATCAGTACAGTATGATGCAACAACAGCGGGAATGGTCTGGGAATAATTTTGGTTACTATTATCCTGTT
GCTTCTAATGATAAGCCCGGGGACCCAGCTTTCTTGTACAAAGTGGTTGATAACAGCGGGTTAATTAACA
TCTTTTACCCATACGATGTTCCTGACTATGCGGGCTATCCCTATGACGTCCCGGACTATGCAGGATCCTA
TCCATATGACGTTCCAGATTACGCTGCTCAGTGCAGCGCTTAGAGCTCGAATTTCCCCGATCGTTCAAAC
ATTTGGCAATAAAGTTTCTTAAGATTGAATCCTGTTGCCGGTCTTGCGATGATTATCATATAATTTCTGT
TGAATTACGTTAAGCATGTAATAATTAACATGTAATGCATGACGTTATTTATGAGATGGGTTTTTATGAT
TAGAGTCCCGCAATTATACATTTAATACGCGATAGAAAACAAAATATAGCGCGCAAACTAGGATAAATTA
TCGCGCGCGGTGTCATCTATGTTACTAGATCGGGAATTAGCTTCATCAACGCAAGACATGCGCACGACCG
TCTGACAGGAGAGGAATTTCCGACGAGCACAGAAAGGACTTGCTCTTGGACGTAGGCCTATTTCTCAGGC
ACATGTATCAAGTGTTCGGACGTGGGTTTTCGATGGTGTATCAGCCGCCGCCAACTGGGAGATGAGGAGG
CTTTCTTGGGGGGCAGTCAGCAGTTCATTTCACAAGACAGAGGAACTTGTAAGGAGATGCACTGATTTAT
CTTGGCGCAAACCAGCAGGACGAATTAGTGGGAATAGCCCGCGAATATCTAAGTTATGCCTGTCGGCATG
AGCAGAAACTTCCAATTCGAAACAGTTTGGAGAGGTTGTTTTTGGGCATACCTTTTGTTAGTCAGCCTCT
CGATTGCTCATCGTCATTACACAGTACCGAAGTTTGATCGATCTAGTAACATAGATGACACCGCGCGCGA
TAATTTATCCTAGTTTGCGCGCTATATTTTGTTTTCTATCGCGTATTAAATGTATAATTGCGGGACTCTA
ATCATAAAAACCCATCTCATAAATAACGTCATGCATTACATGTTAATTATTACATGCTTAACGTAATTCA
ACAGAAATTATATGATAATCATCGCAAGACCGGCAACAGGATTCAATCTTAAGAAACTTTATTGCCAAAT
GTTTGAACGATCTGCTTCGACGCACTCCTTCTTTACTCCACCATCTCGTCCTTATTGAAAACGTGGGTAG
CACCAAAACGAATCAAGTCGCTGGAACTGAAGTTACCAATCACGCTGGATGATTTGCCAGTTGGATTAAT
CTTGCCTTTCCCCGCATGAATAATATTGATGAATGCATGCGTGAGGGGTATTTCGATTTTGGCAATAGCT
GCAATTGCCGCGACATCCTCCAACGAGCATAATTCTTCAGAAAAATAGCGATGTTCCATGTTGTCAGGGC
ATGCATGATGCACGTTATGAGGTGACGGTGCTAGGCAGTATTCCCTCAAAGTTTCATAGTCAGTATCATA
TTCATCATTGCATTCCTGCAAGAGAGAATTGAGACGCAATCCACACGCTGCGGCAACCTTCCGGCGTTCG
TGGTCTATTTGCTCTTGGACGTTGCAAACGTAAGTGTTGGATCCCGGTCGGCATCTACTCTATTCCTTTG
CCCTCGGACGAGTGCTGGGGCGTCGGTTTCCACTATCGGCGAGTACTTCTACACAGCCATCGGTCCAGAC
GGCCGCGCTTCTGCGGGCGATTTGTGTACGCCCGACAGTCCCGGCTCCGGATCGGACGATTGCGTCGCAT
CGACCCTGCGCCCAAGCTGCATCATCGAAATTGCCGTCAACCAAGCTCTGATAGAGTTGGTCAAGACCAA
TGCGGAGCATATACGCCCGGAGCCGCGGCGATCCTGCAAGCTCCGGATGCCTCCGCTCGAAGTAGCGCGT
CTGCTGCTCCATACAAGCCAACCACGGCCTCCAGAAGAAGATGTTGGCGACCTCGTATTGGGAATCCCCG
AACATCGCCTCGCTCCAGTCAATGACCGCTGTTATGCGGCCATTGTCCGTCAGGACATTGTTGGAGCCGA
AATCCGCGTGCACGAGGTGCCGGACTTCGGGGCAGTCCTCGGCCCAAAGCATCAGCTCATCGAGAGCCTG
CGCGACGGACGCACTGACGGTGTCGTCCATCACAGTTTGCCAGTGATACACATGGGGATCAGCAATCGCG
CATATGAAATCACGCCATGTAGTGTATTGACCGATTCCTTGCGGTCCGAATGGGCCGAACCCGCTCGTCT
GGCTAAGATCGGCCGCAGCGATCGCATCCATGGCCTCCGCGACCGGCTGCAGAACAGCGGGCAGTTCGGT
TTCAGGCAGGTCTTGCAACGTGACACCCTGTGCACGGCGGGAGATGCAATAGGTCAGGCTCTCGCTGAAT
TCCCCAATGTCAAGCACTTCCGGAATCGGGAGCGCGGCCGATGCAAAGTGCCGATAAACATAACGATCTT
TGTAGAAACCATCGGCGCAGCTATTTACCCGCAGGACATATCCACGCCCTCCTACATCGAAGCTGAAAGC
ACGAGATTCTTCGCCCTCCGAGAGCTGCATCAGGTCGGAGACGCTGTCGAACTTTTCGATCAGAAACTTC
TCGACAGACGTCGCGGTGAGTTCAGGCTTTTTCATATCGGGGTCGTCCTCTCCAAATGAAATGAACTTCC
TTATATAGAGGAAGGGTCTTGCGAAGGATAGTGGGATTGTGCGTCATCCCTTACGTCAGTGGAGATATCA
CATCAATCCACTTGCTTTGAAGACGTGGTTGGAACGTCTTCTTTTTCCACGATGCTCCTCGTGGGTGGGG
GTCCATCTTTGGGACCACTGTCGGCAGAGGCATCTTGAACGATAGCCTTTCCTTTATCGCAATGATGGCA
TTTGTAGGTGCCACCTTCCTTTTCTACTGTCCTTTTGATGAAGTGACAGATAGCTGGGCAATGGAATCCG
AGGAGGTTTCCCGATATTACCCTTTGTTGAAAAGTCTCAATAGCCCTTTGGTCTTCTGAGACTGTATCTT
TGATATTCTTGGAGTAGACGAGAGTGTCGTGCTCCACCATGTTGACGGATCTCTAGGACGCGTCGACGCG
TCGACGCGTCGACGCGTCGACGCGTCCTAGAAGCTAATTCACTGGCCGTCGTTTTACAACGTCGTGACTG
GGAAAACCCTGGCGTTACCCAACTTAATCGCCTTGCAGCACATCCCCCTTTCGCCAGCTGGCGTAATAGC
GAAGAGGCCCGCACCGATCGCCCTTCCCAACAGTTGCGCAGCCTGAATG
[44 nt withheld, positions 8800-8843]
C
[141 nt withheld, positions 8845-8985]
CCTTTGACGTTGGAGTCCACGTTCTTT
[37 nt withheld, positions 9013-9049]
ACCCTATCTCGGGCTATTCTTTTGATTTATAAGGGATTTTGCCGATTTCGGAACCACCATCAAACAGGAT
TTTCGCCTGCTGGGGCAAACCAGCGTGGACCGCTTGCTGCAACTCTCTCAGGGCCAGGCGGTGAAGGGCA
ATCAGCTGTTGCCCGTCTCACTGGTGAAAAGAAAAACCACCCCAGTACATTAAAAACGTCCGCAATGTGT
TATTAAGTTGTCTAAGCGTCAATTTGTTTACACCACAATATATCCTGCCACCAGCCAGCCAACAGCTCCC
CGACCGGCAGCTCGGCACAAAATCACCACTCGATACAGGCAGCCCATCAGTCCGGGACGGCGTCAGCGGG
AGAGCCGTTGTAAGGCGGCAGACTTTGCTCATGTTACCGATGCTATTCGGAAGAACGGCAACTAAGCTGC
CGGGTTTGAAACACGGATGATCTCGCGGAGGGTAGCATGTTGATTGTAACGATGACAGAGCGTTGCTGCC
TGTGATCAAATATCATCTCCCTCGCAGAGATCCGAATTATCAGCCTTCTTATTCATTTCTCGCTTAACCG
TGACAGGCTGTCGATCTTGAGAACTATGCCGACATAATAGGAAATCGCTGGATAAAGCCGCTGAGGAAGC
TGAGTGGCGCTATTTCTTTAGAAGTGAACGTTGACGATATCAACTCCCCTATCCATTGCTCACCGAATGG
TACAGGTCGGGGACCCGAAGTTCCGACTGTCGGCCTGATGCATCCCCGGCTGATCGACCCCAGATCTGGG
GCTGAGAAAGCCCAGTAAGGAAACAACTGTAGGTTCGAGTCGCGAGATCCCCCGGAACCAAAGGAAGTAG
GTTAAACCCGCTCCGATCAGGCCGAGCCACGCCAGGCCGAGAACATTGGTTCCTGTAGGCATCGGGATTG
GCGGATCAAACACTAAAGCTACTGGAACGAGCAGAAGTCCTCCGGCCGCCAGTTGCCAGGCGGTAAAGGT
GAGCAGAGGCACGGGAGGTTGCCACTTGCGGGTCAGCACGGTTCCGAACGCCATGGAAACCGCCCCCGCC
AGGCCCGCTGCGACGCCGACAGGATCTAGCGCTGCGTTTGGTGTCAACACCAACAGCGCCACGCCCGCAG
TTCCGCAAATAGCCCCCAGGACCGCCATCAATCGTATCGGGCTACCTAGCAGAGCGGCAGAGATGAACAC
GACCATCAGCGGCTGCACAGCGCCTACCGTCGCCGCGACCCCGCCCGGCAGGCGGTAGACCGAAATAAAC
AACAAGCTCCAGAATAGCGAAATATTAAGTGCGCCGAGGATGAAGATGCGCATCCACCAGATTCCCGTTG
GAATCTGTCGGACGATCATCACGAGCAATAAACCCGCCGGCAACGCCCGCAGCAGCATACCGGCGACCCC
TCGGCCTCGCTGTTCGGGCTCCACGAAAACGCCGGACAGATGCGCCTTGTGAGCGTCCTTGGGGCCGTCC
TCCTGTTTGAAGACCGACAGCCCAATGATCTCGCCGTCGATGTAGGCGCCGAATGCCACGGCATCTCGCA
ACCGTTCAGCGAACGCCTCCATGGGCTTTTTCTCCTCGTGCTCGTAAACGGACCCGAACATCTCTGGAGC
TTTCTTCAGGGCCGACAATCGGATCTCGCGGAAATCCTGCACGTCGGCCGCTCCAAGCCGTCGAATCTGA
GCCTTAATCACAATTGTCAATTTTAATCCTCTGTTTATCGGCAGTTCGTAGAGCGCGCCGTGCGTCCCGA
GCGATACTGAGCGAAGCAAGTGCGTCGAGCAGTGCCCGCTTGTTCCTGAAATGCCAGTAAAGCGCTGGCT
GCTGAACCCCCAGCCGGAACTGACCCCACAAGGCCCTAGCGTTTGCAATGCACCAGGTCATCATTGACCC
AGGCGTGTTCCACCAGGCCGCTGCCTCGCAACTCTTCGCAGGCTTCGCCGACCTGCTCGCGCCACTTCTT
CACGCGGGTGGAATCCGATCCGCACATGAGGCGGAAGGTTTCCAGCTTGAGCGGGTACGGCTCCCGGTGC
GAGCTGAAATAGTCGAACATCCGTCGGGCCGTCGGCGACAGCTTGCGGTACTTCTCCCATATGAATTTCG
TGTAGTGGTCGCCAGCAAACAGCACGACGATTTCCTCGTCGATCAGGACCTGGCAACGGGACGTTTTCTT
GCCACGGTCCAGGACGCGGAAGCGGTGCAGCAGCGACACCGATTCCAGGTGCCCAACGCGGTCGGACGTG
AAGCCCATCGCCGTCGCCTGTAGGCGCGACAGGCATTCCTCGGCCTTCGTGTAATACCGGCCATTGATCG
ACCAGCCCAGGTCCTGGCAAAGCTCGTAGAACGTGAAGGTGATCGGCTCGCCGATAGGGGTGCGCTTCGC
GTACTCCAACACCTGCTGCCACACCAGTTCGTCATCGTCGGCCCGCAGCTCGACGCCGGTGTAGGTGATC
TTCACGTCCTTGTTGACGTGGAAAATGACCTTGTTTTGCAGCGCCTCGCGCGGGATTTTCTTGTTGCGCG
TGGTGAACAGGGCAGAGCGGGCCGTGTCGTTTGGCATCGCTCGCATCGTGTCCGGCCACGGCGCAATATC
GAACAAGGAAAGCTGCATTTCCTTGATCTGCTGCTTCGTGTGTTTCAGCAACGCGGCCTGCTTGGCCTCG
CTGACCTGTTTTGCCAGGTCCTCGCCGGCGGTTTTTCGCTTCTTGGTCGTCATAGTTCCTCGCGTGTCGA
TGGTCATCGACTTCGCCAAACCTGCCGCCTCCTGTTCGAGACGACGCGAACGCTCCACGGCGGCCGATGG
CGCGGGCAGGGCAGGGGGAGCCAGTTGCACGCTGTCGCGCTCGATCTTGGCCGTAGCTTGCTGGACCATC
GAGCCGACGGACTGGAAGGTTTCGCGGGGCGCACGCATGACGGTGCGGCTTGCGATGGTTTCGGCATCCT
CGGCGGAAAACCCCGCGTCGATCAGTTCTTGCCTGTATGCCTTCCGGTCAAACGTCCGATTCATTCACCC
TCCTTGCGGGATTGCCCCGACTCACGCCGGGGCAATGTGCCCTTATTCCTGATTTGACCCGCCTGGTGCC
TTGGTGTCCAGATAATCCACCTTATCGGCAATGAAGTCGGTCCCGTAGACCGTCTGGCCGTCCTTCTCGT
ACTTGGTATTCCGAATCTTGCCCTGCACGAATACCAGCGACCCCTTGCCCAAATACTTGCCGTGGGCCTC
GGCCTGAGAGCCAAAACACTTGATGCGGAAGAAGTCGGTGCGCTCCTGCTTGTCGCCGGCATCGTTGCGC
CACATCTAGGTACTAAAACAATTCATCCAGTAAAATATAATATTTTATTTTCTCCCAATCAGGCTTGATC
CCCAGTAAGTCAAAAAATAGCTCGACATACTGTTCTTCCCCGATATCCTCCCTGATCGACCGGACGCAGA
AGGCAATGTCATACCACTTGTCCGCCCTGCCGCTTCTCCCAAGATCAATAAAGCCACTTACTTTGCCATC
TTTCACAAAGATGTTGCTGTCTCCCAGGTCGCCGTGGGAAAAGACAAGTTCCTCTTCGGGCTTTTCCGTC
TTTAAAAAATCATACAGCTCGCGCGGATCTTTAAATGGAGTGTCTTCTTCCCAGTTTTCGCAATCCACAT
CGGCCAGATCGTTATTCAGTAAGTAATCCAATTCGGCTAAGCGGCTGTCTAAGCTATTCGTATAGGGACA
ATCCGATATGTCGATGGAGTGAAAGAGCCTGATGCACTCCGCATACAGCTCGATAATCTTTTCAGGGCTT
TGTTCATCTTCATACTCTTCCGAGCAAAGGACGCCATCGGCCTCACTCATGAGCAGATTGCTCCAGCCAT
CATGCCGTTCAAAGTGCAGGACCTTTGGAACAGGCAGCTTTCCTTCCAGCCATAGCATCATGTCCTTTTC
CCGTTCCACATCATAGGTGGTCCCTTTATACCGGCTGTCCGTCATTTTTAAATATAGGTTTTCATTTTCT
CCCACCAGCTTATATACCTTAGCAGGAGACATTCCTTCCGTATCTTTTACGCAGCGGTATTTTTCGATCA
GTTTTTTCAATTCCGGTGATATTCTCATTTTAGCCATTTATTATTTCCTTCCTCTTTTCTACAGTATTTA
AAGATACCCCAAGAAGCTAATTATAACAAGACGAACTCCAATTCACTGTTCCTTGCATTCTAAAACCTTA
AATACCAGAAAACAGCTTTTTCAAAGTTGTTTTCAAAGTTGGCGTATAACATAGTATCGACGGAGCCGAT
TTTGAAACCACAATTATGGGTGATGCTGCCAACTTACTGATTTAGTGTATGATGGTGTTTTTGAGGTGCT
CCAGTGGCTTCTGTTTCTATCAGCTGTCCCTCCTGTTCAGCTACTGACGGGGTGGTGCGTAACGGCAAAA
GCACCGCCGGACATCAGCGCTATCTCTGCTCTCACTGCCGTAAAACATGGCAACTGCAGTTCACTTACAC
CGCTTCTCAACCCGGTACGCACCAGAAAATCATTGATATGGCCATGAATGGCGTTGGATGCCGGGCAACA
GCCCGCATTATGGGCGTTGGCCTCAACACGATTTTACGTCACTTAAAAAACTCAGGCCGCAGTCGGTAAC
CTCGCGCATACAGCCGGGCAGTGACGTCATCGTCTGCGCGGAAATGGACGAACAGTGGGGCTATGTCGGG
GCTAAATCGCGCCAGCGCTGGCTGTTTTACGCGTATGACAGTCTCCGGAAGACGGTTGTTGCGCACGTAT
TCGGTGAACGCACTATGGCGACGCTGGGGCGTCTTATGAGCCTGCTGTCACCCTTTGACGTGGTGATATG
GATGACGGATGGCTGGCCGCTGTATGAATCCCGCCTGAAGGGAAAGCTGCACGTAATCAGCAAGCGATAT
ACGCAGCGAATTGAGCGGCATAACCTGAATCTGAGGCAGCACCTGGCACGGCTGGGACGGAAGTCGCTGT
CGTTCTCAAAATCGGTGGAGCTGCATGACAAAGTCATCGGGCATTATCTGAACATAAAACACTATCAATA
AGTTGGAGTCATTACCCAATTATGATAGAATTTACAAGCTATAAGGTTATTGTCCTGGGTTTCAAGCATT
AGTCCATGCAAGTTTTTATGCTTTGCCCATTCTATAGATATATTGATAAGCGCGCTGCCTATGCCTTGCC
CCCTGAAATCCTTACATACGGCGATATCTTCTATATAAAAGATATATTATCTTATCAGTATTGTCAATAT
ATTCAAGGCAATCTGCCTCCTCATCCTCTTCATCCTCTTCGTCTTGGTAGCTTTTTAAATATGGCGCTTC
ATAGAGTAATTCTGTAAAGGTCCAATTCTCGTTTTCATACCTCGGTATAATCTTACCTATCACCTCAAAT
GGTTCGCTGGGTTTATCGCACCCCCGAACACGAGCACGGCACCCGCGACCACTATGCCAAGAATGCCCAA
GGTAAAAATTGCCGGCCCCGCCATGAAGTCCGTGAATGCCCCGACGGCCGAAGTGAAGGGCAGGCCGCCA
CCCAGGCCGCCGCCCTCACTGCCCGGCACCTGGTCGCTGAATGTCGATGCCAGCACCTGCGGCACGTCAA
TGCTTCCGGGCGTCGCGCTCGGGCTGATCGCCCATCCCGTTACTGCCCCGATCCCGGCAATGGCAAGGAC
TGCCAGCGCTGCCATTTTTGGGGTGAGGCCGTTCGCGGCCGAGGGGCGCAGCCCCTGGGGGGATGGGAGG
CCCGCGTTAGCGGGCCGGGAGGGTTCGAGAAGGGGGGGCACCCCCCTTCGGCGTGCGCGGTCACGCGCAC
AGGGCGCAGCCCTGGTTAAAAACAAGGTTTATAAATATTGGTTTAAAAGCAGGTTAAAAGACAGGTTAGC
GGTGGCCGAAAAACGGGCGGAAACCCTTGCAAATGCTGGATTTTCTGCCTGTGGACAGCCCCTCAAATGT
CAATAGGTGCGCCCCTCATCTGTCAGCACTCTGCCCCTCAAGTGTCAAGGATCGCGCCCCTCATCTGTCA
GTAGTCGCGCCCCTCAAGTGTCAATACCGCAGGGCACTTATCCCCAGGCTTGTCCACATCATCTGTGGGA
AACTCGCGTAAAATCAGGCGTTTTCGCCGATTTGCGAGGCTGGCCAGCTCCACGTCGCCGGCCGAAATCG
AGCCTGCCCCTCATCTGTCAACGCCGCGCCGGGTGAGTCGGCCCCTCAAGTGTCAACGTCCGCCCCTCAT
CTGTCAGTGAGGGCCAAGTTTTCCGCGAGGTATCCACAACGCCGGCGGCCGCGGTGTCTCGCACACGGCT
TCGACGGCGTTTCTGGCGCGTTTGCAGGGCCATAGACGGCCGCCAGCCCAGCGGCGAGGGCAACCAGCCC
GGTGAGCGTCGGAAAGGCGC
Features (pLannotate 1.2.2; 36 found; start..end, strand, type, name):
      3..89      -  CDS            traI (fragment): TRAI6_ECOLX - Experimental evidence at protein level: Swiss-Prot protein existence level 1. The initiation process of transfer DNA synthesis requires the interaction of at least three plasmid-specific components (TraH, I, and J) at the transfer origin resulting in the assembly of a specialised nucleoprotein complex - the relaxosome. Site- and strand-specific cleavage at the transfer origin is dependent on TraI and TraJ. From Escherichia coli.
    127..498     -  CDS            traJ: oriT-recognizing protein; traJ
    531..640     -  oriT           oriT: incP origin of transfer
    772..962     +  rep_origin     ori (fragment): high-copy-number ColE1/pMB1/pBR322/pUC origin of replication
   1321..1971    -  CDS            TetR: tetracycline resistance regulatory protein; tetR
   2077..2326    +  CDS            TcR (fragment): tetracycline efflux protein; tetA; confers resistance to tetracycline
   2436..2460    -  misc_feature   RB T-DNA repeat: right border repeat from nopaline C58 T-DNA
   2490..2508    +  misc_feature   MCS (fragment): pUC18/19 multiple cloning site
   2559..2904    +  promoter       CaMV 35S promoter: strong constitutive promoter from cauliflower mosaic virus
   2856..2902    +  promoter       minimal CaMV 35S promoter: minimal 35S promoter from cauliflower mosaic virus
   2914..2932    -  misc_feature   MCS (fragment): pUC18/19 multiple cloning site
   2943..3458    +  CDS            P19_TBSVC: Experimental evidence at protein level: Swiss-Prot protein existence level 1. Acts as a suppressor of RNA-mediated gene silencing, also known as post-transcriptional gene silencing (PTGS), a mechanism of plant viral defense that limits the accumulation of viral RNAs. Binds to short interfering RNAs (siRNAs) with high affinity. Acts as a molecular caliper to specifically select siRNAs based on the length of the duplex region of the RNA (By similarity). From Tomato bushy stunt virus (strain Cherry) (TBSV).
   3531..3707    +  polyA_signal   CaMV poly(A) signal: cauliflower mosaic virus polyadenylation signal
   4210..4551    +  promoter       CaMV 35S promoter: strong constitutive promoter from cauliflower mosaic virus
   4577..4601    +  protein_bind   attB1: mutant version of attB; recombination site for the Gateway® BP reaction BP Clonase™
   4613..5326    +  CDS            PCL1: PCL1_ORYSJ - Experimental evidence at transcript level: Swiss-Prot protein existence level 2. Transcription factor that is essential for the generation of the circadian clock oscillation. Binds to specific sites on CCA1 promoter leading to CCA1 activation (By similarity). From Oryza sativa subsp. japonica (Rice).
   5553..5577    -  protein_bind   attB2: mutant version of attB; recombination site for the Gateway® BP reaction BP Clonase™
   5606..5695    +  CDS            3xHA: three tandem HA epitope tags
   5729..5981    +  terminator     NOS terminator: nopaline synthase terminator and poly(A) signal
   6410..6662    -  terminator     NOS terminator: nopaline synthase terminator and poly(A) signal
   6686..7114    -  CDS            nos (fragment): DHNO_AGRT7 - Protein inferred from homology: Swiss-Prot protein existence level 3. From Agrobacterium tumefaciens (strain T37).
   7130..8155    -  CDS            HygR: aminoglycoside phosphotransferase from E. coli; aph(4)-Ia; confers resistance to hygromycin
   8165..8509    -  promoter       CaMV 35S promoter: strong constitutive promoter from cauliflower mosaic virus
   8166..8212    -  promoter       minimal CaMV 35S promoter: minimal 35S promoter from cauliflower mosaic virus
   8647..8802    +  CDS            lacZα (fragment) (sequence partly withheld): LacZα fragment of β-galactosidase; lacZ fragment
   8800..9100    +  rep_origin     M13 ori (fragment) (sequence partly withheld): M13 bacteriophage origin of replication; arrow indicates direction of (+) strand synthesis
   9101..9231    +  CDS            lacI (fragment): lac repressor; lacI; The lac repressor binds to the lac operator to inhibit transcription in E. coli. This inhibition can be relieved by adding lactose or isopropyl-β-D-thiogalactopyranoside (IPTG).
   9285..9309    -  misc_feature   LB T-DNA repeat: left border repeat from nopaline C58 T-DNA
  10766..10885   -  CDS            tetR (fragment): TETR1_ECOLX - Experimental evidence at protein level: Swiss-Prot protein existence level 1. TetR is the repressor of the tetracycline resistance element; its N-terminal region forms a helix-turn-helix structure and binds DNA. Binding of tetracycline to TetR reduces the repressor affinity for the tetracycline resistance gene (tetA) promoter operator sites. From Escherichia coli.
  10905..12053   -  CDS            trfA: trans-acting replication protein that binds to and activates oriV
  12352..13146   -  CDS            KanR: aminoglycoside phosphotransferase; aphA-3; confers resistance to kanamycin
  13338..14105   +  mobile_element IS1: prokaryotic transposable element IS1
  14114..14263   -  CDS            satA (fragment): STA_BACSU - Also known as yyaR. Experimental evidence at protein level: Swiss-Prot protein existence level 1. Involved in resistance to streptothricin, a broad-spectrum antibiotic produced by streptomycetes. Detoxifies streptothricin via acetylation of the beta amino group of the first beta-lysyl moiety of streptothricin. From Bacillus subtilis (strain 168).
  14262..14456   -  CDS            satA (fragment): STA_BACSU - Also known as yyaR. Experimental evidence at protein level: Swiss-Prot protein existence level 1. Involved in resistance to streptothricin, a broad-spectrum antibiotic produced by streptomycetes. Detoxifies streptothricin via acetylation of the beta amino group of the first beta-lysyl moiety of streptothricin. From Bacillus subtilis (strain 168).
  14459..14734   -  CDS            klaC (fragment): KLAC_ECOLX - Also known as telB. Protein predicted: Swiss-Prot protein existence level 4. Belongs to the kla operon, which is associated with cryptic tellurite resistance, and IncW plasmid fertility inhibition. From Escherichia coli.
  14798..15429   -  rep_origin     oriV: incP origin of replication
