[The description below was written by a language model from this plasmid's Addgene catalogue record and pLannotate feature annotations shown in this document.]
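Description:
pGWB14-LYX088 is a plant binary expression vector built on the pGWB14 backbone, intended for Agrobacterium-mediated transient or stable expression of a Nicotiana benthamiana transcription factor (gene model Niben101Scf01482g01007.1). The roughly 15.4 kb plasmid replicates through a broad-host-range IncP system, with oriV and the trfA replication protein allowing maintenance in both E. coli and Agrobacterium at low copy. An oriT with traJ permits conjugal mobilisation. Bacterial selection is by kanamycin (KanR). The backbone also carries remnants of its ancestry, including tetracycline resistance gene fragments, an IS1 element and a partial ColE1-type origin.

Between the nopaline-type right and left T-DNA borders, the annotated sequence shows three CaMV 35S-driven units. The main cassette places the transcription factor coding sequence, flanked by attB1 and attB2 Gateway sites, under the 35S promoter. It is fused at its C terminus to a 3xHA epitope and terminated by the NOS terminator. The annotation software matches the insert to the rice PCL1 protein, a circadian clock transcription factor, which suggests homology rather than identity. A second cassette, in the opposite orientation, expresses the hygromycin phosphotransferase gene for selecting transformed plant cells. The third cassette, near the right border, is not mentioned in the catalogue entry. It encodes the tomato bushy stunt virus P19 silencing suppressor with a CaMV polyadenylation signal. P19 is commonly co-expressed to boost protein accumulation in agroinfiltrated leaves. The HA tag allows antibody-based detection or immunoprecipitation of the factor, although the record does not state specific downstream applications.
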