Addgene plasmid #126306: pGWB14-LYX088
Purpose: With a Nicotiana benthamiana transcription factor in PGWB14 backbone, for Agrobacterium mediated transient or stable expression corresponding transcription factor fused with a C-terminal HA tag.
Depositing lab: Silin Zhong. Depositing organization: Chinese University of Hong Kong.
Backbone
  Vector backbone: pGWB14
  Vector type: Plant Expression
  Selectable markers: Hygromycin
Growth in bacteria
  Bacterial resistance: Kanamycin, 50 μg/mL
  Growth temperature: 37°C
  Growth strain: DH5alpha
  Copy number: Low Copy
Gene/Insert
  Gene/Insert name: Niben101Scf01482g01007.1
  Species: Nicotiana benthamiana
  Promoter: CaMV 35S
  Tag / fusion protein: HA (C terminal on insert)
  Cloning method: Gibson Cloning
Terms and licenses: Academic/Nonprofit Terms; Industry Terms: Not Available to Industry
How to cite: pGWB14-LYX088 was a gift from Silin Zhong (Addgene plasmid # 126306 ; http://n2t.net/addgene:126306 ; RRID:Addgene_126306)
