>Addgene plasmid #126306 | pGWB14-LYX088 | depositor partial sequence | sequence record 241580 | Niben101Scf01482g01007.1
ATGGGTGAAGAAGTGAAGCTTTCTGAGTACGATTCTAGCGGTGTTAATATTGATGACAGATTTTTGTGGG
AGGTTGGACTTCCCGGTGCCGACGATCTCACGCCGTTGACTCTGCAGTTGATTCCGGCCGAACTTGCTTC
TGCGTTCAGAATCTCGCCGGAATCCTCAAAATCCATGACTGATGTAAATCGCGCTTCTCAGAATACTTTT
TCTTCCCTCCAGAGATGGCACTCGCAGGATATGTCTTCAATGAATAACTTAAATTTCAAGCCGTTCAATG
AGGAGACGACTGTTACTGAAAAAGACGAAACGGATCTAACGAGAGAGGGATCCGACCCGAGGAAGCTCCG
GAGGGTTGAATCCGGAGGCACCGAAGAGATTGATTCTACTCTTTGTAACGAAAATTGTGCGGATGATTCG
TCGGCTAATAAGACGCTGAATAAGCGGGCAAGGCTTGTTTGGACGCCGCAGTTACACAAACGTTTTATTG
AAGTGGTGGCCCACTTAGGTATTAAAAGCGCTGTGCCGAAGACGATTATGCAGCTTATGAATGTGGAAGG
ACTGACGCGAGAAAACGTGGCGAGTCATTTACAGAAGTATAGATTGTATATGAAGAGACAGGGAAATGAG
GGGCCTTCTTCTTCTGATCATTTGGTTAATTCCACGCCGGTGAAGCAGAGTTTGCGTGAGTCCGGTGAGA
GTGGTCATCACCCGTGTAATACTAATGGCCACGTGGCAATGCCGACTCAGATGCCATACCCGCCGCAAAT
AGTGCAGATGCCGATGATTGGAATGGCCAATGGAGGCATGCCTGTTGGGTATGGGGGTGGACCATCAGTT
GGATTTCATCATCAGTACAGTATGATGCAACAACAGCGGGAATGGTCTGGGAATAATTTTGGTTACTATT
ATCCTGTTGCTTCTAATGATAAG
